>Addgene plasmid #86637 | pEGFP-Akt1(WT) | addgene full sequence | sequence record 174214 | Addgene NGS Result
GATCAAAGGATCTTCTTGAGATCCTTTTTTTCTGCGCGTAATCTGCTGCTTGCAAACAAAAAAACCACCG
CTACCAGCGGTGGTTTGTTTGCCGGATCAAGAGCTACCAACTCTTTTTCCGAAGGTAACTGGCTTCAGCA
GAGCGCAGATACCAAATACTGTTCTTCTAGTGTAGCCGTAGTTAGGCCACCACTTCAAGAACTCTGTAGC
ACCGCCTACATACCTCGCTCTGCTAATCCTGTTACCAGTGGCTGCTGCCAGTGGCGATAAGTCGTGTCTT
ACCGGGTTGGACTCAAGACGATAGTTACCGGATAAGGCGCAGCGGTCGGGCTGAACGGGGGGTTCGTGCA
CACAGCCCAGCTTGGAGCGAACGACCTACACCGAACTGAGATACCTACAGCGTGAGCTATGAGAAAGCGC
CACGCTTCCCGAAGGGAGAAAGGCGGACAGGTATCCGGTAAGCGGCAGGGTCGGAACAGGAGAGCGCACG
AGGGAGCTTCCAGGGGGAAACGCCTGGTATCTTTATAGTCCTGTCGGGTTTCGCCACCTCTGACTTGAGC
GTCGATTTTTGTGATGCTCGTCAGGGGGGCGGAGCCTATGGAAAAACGCCAGCAACGCGGCCTTTTTACG
GTTCCTGGCCTTTTGCTGGCCTTTTGCTCACATGTTCTTTCCTGCGTTATCCCCTGATTCTGTGGATAAC
CGTATTACCGCCATGCATTAGTTATTAATAGTAATCAATTACGGGGTCATTAGTTCATAGCCCATATATG
GAGTTCCGCGTTACATAACTTACGGTAAATGGCCCGCCTGGCTGACCGCCCAACGACCCCCGCCCATTGA
CGTCAATAATGACGTATGTTCCCATAGTAACGCCAATAGGGACTTTCCATTGACGTCAATGGGTGGAGTA
TTTACGGTAAACTGCCCACTTGGCAGTACATCAAGTGTATCATATGCCAAGTACGCCCCCTATTGACGTC
AATGACGGTAAATGGCCCGCCTGGCATTATGCCCAGTACATGACCTTATGGGACTTTCCTACTTGGCAGT
ACATCTACGTATTAGTCATCGCTATTACCATGGTGATGCGGTTTTGGCAGTACATCAATGGGCGTGGATA
GCGGTTTGACTCACGGGGATTTCCAAGTCTCCACCCCATTGACGTCAATGGGAGTTTGTTTTGGCACCAA
AATCAACGGGACTTTCCAAAATGTCGTAACAACTCCGCCCCATTGACGCAAATGGGCGGTAGGCGTGTAC
GGTGGGAGGTCTATATAAGCAGAGCTGGTTTAGTGAACCGTCAGATCCGCTAGCGCTACCGGTCGCCACC
ATGGTGAGCAAGGGCGAGGAGCTGTTCACCGGGGTGGTGCCCATCCTGGTCGAGCTGGACGGCGACGTAA
ACGGCCACAAGTTCAGCGTGTCCGGCGAGGGCGAGGGCGATGCCACCTACGGCAAGCTGACCCTGAAGTT
CATCTGCACCACCGGCAAGCTGCCCGTGCCCTGGCCCACCCTCGTGACCACCCTGACCTACGGCGTGCAG
TGCTTCAGCCGCTACCCCGACCACATGAAGCAGCACGACTTCTTCAAGTCCGCCATGCCCGAAGGCTACG
TCCAGGAGCGCACCATCTTCTTCAAGGACGACGGCAACTACAAGACCCGCGCCGAGGTGAAGTTCGAGGG
CGACACCCTGGTGAACCGCATCGAGCTGAAGGGCATCGACTTCAAGGAGGACGGCAACATCCTGGGGCAC
AAGCTGGAGTACAACTACAACAGCCACAACGTCTATATCATGGCCGACAAGCAGAAGAACGGCATCAAGG
TGAACTTCAAGATCCGCCACAACATCGAGGACGGCAGCGTGCAGCTCGCCGACCACTACCAGCAGAACAC
CCCCATCGGCGACGGCCCCGTGCTGCTGCCCGACAACCACTACCTGAGCACCCAGTCCAAGCTGAGCAAA
GACCCCAACGAGAAGCGCGATCACATGGTCCTGCTGGAGTTCGTGACCGCCGCCGGGATCACTCTCGGCA
TGGACGAGCTGTACAAGTCCGGACTCAGATCTCGAGCT
[1440 nt withheld, positions 2069-3508]
TGATCTAGATAACTGATCATAATCAGCCATACCACATTTGTAGAGGTTTTACTTGCTTTAAAAAACCTCC
CACACCTCCCCCTGAACCTGAAACATAAAATGAATGCAATTGTTGTTGTTAACTTGTTTATTGCAGCTTA
TAATGGTTACAAATAAAGCAATAGCATCACAAATTTCACAAATAAAGCATTTTTTTCACTGCATTCTAGT
TGTGGTTTGTCCAAACTCATCAATGTATCTTAACGCGTAAATTGTAAGCGTTAATATTTTGTTAAAATTC
GCGTTAAATTTTTGTTAAATCAGCTCATTTTTTAACCAATAGGCCGAAATCGGCAAAATCCCTTATAAAT
CAAAAGAATAGACCGAGATAGGGT
[37 nt withheld, positions 3883-3919]
AAAGAACGTGGACTCCAACGTCAAAGG
[49 nt withheld, positions 3947-3995]
T
[91 nt withheld, positions 3997-4087]
G
[124 nt withheld, positions 4089-4212]
CAGGTGGCACTTTTCGGGGAAATGTGCGCGGAACCCCTATTTGTTTATTTTTCTAAATACATTCAAATAT
GTATCCGCTCATGAGACAATAACCCTGATAAATGCTTCAATAATATTGAAAAAGGAAGAGTCCTGAGGCG
GAAAGAACCAGCTGTGGAATGTGTGTCAGTTAGGGTGTGGAAAGTCCCCAGGCTCCCCAGCAGGCAGAAG
TATGCAAAGCATGCATCTCAATTAGTCAGCAACCAGGTGTGGAAAGTCCCCAGGCTCCCCAGCAGGCAGA
AGTATGCAAAGCATGCATCTCAATTAGTCAGCAACCATAGTCCCGCCCCTAACTCCGCCCATCCCGCCCC
TAACTCCGCCCAGTTCCGCCCATTCTCCGCCCCATGGCTGACTAATTTTTTTTATTTATGCAGAGGCCGA
GGCCGCCTCGGCCTCTGAGCTATTCCAGAAGTAGTGAGGAGGCTTTTTTGGAGGCCTAGGCTTTTGCAAA
GATCGATCAAGAGACAGGATGAGGATCGTTTCGCATGATTGAACAAGATGGATTGCACGCAGGTTCTCCG
GCCGCTTGGGTGGAGAGGCTATTCGGCTATGACTGGGCACAACAGACAATCGGCTGCTCTGATGCCGCCG
TGTTCCGGCTGTCAGCGCAGGGGCGCCCGGTTCTTTTTGTCAAGACCGACCTGTCCGGTGCCCTGAATGA
ACTGCAAGACGAGGCAGCGCGGCTATCGTGGCTGGCCACGACGGGCGTTCCTTGCGCAGCTGTGCTCGAC
GTTGTCACTGAAGCGGGAAGGGACTGGCTGCTATTGGGCGAAGTGCCGGGGCAGGATCTCCTGTCATCTC
ACCTTGCTCCTGCCGAGAAAGTATCCATCATGGCTGATGCAATGCGGCGGCTGCATACGCTTGATCCGGC
TACCTGCCCATTCGACCACCAAGCGAAACATCGCATCGAGCGAGCACGTACTCGGATGGAAGCCGGTCTT
GTCGATCAGGATGATCTGGACGAAGAGCATCAGGGGCTCGCGCCAGCCGAACTGTTCGCCAGGCTCAAGG
CGAGCATGCCCGACGGCGAGGATCTCGTCGTGACCCATGGCGATGCCTGCTTGCCGAATATCATGGTGGA
AAATGGCCGCTTTTCTGGATTCATCGACTGTGGCCGGCTGGGTGTGGCGGACCGCTATCAGGACATAGCG
TTGGCTACCCGTGATATTGCTGAAGAGCTTGGCGGCGAATGGGCTGACCGCTTCCTCGTGCTTTACGGTA
TCGCCGCTCCCGATTCGCAGCGCATCGCCTTCTATCGCCTTCTTGACGAGTTCTTCTGAGCGGGACTCTG
GGGTTCGAAATGACCGACCAAGCGACGCCCAACCTGCCATCACGAGATTTCGATTCCACCGCCGCCTTCT
ATGAAAGGTTGGGCTTCGGAATCGTTTTCCGGGACGCCGGCTGGATGATCCTCCAGCGCGGGGATCTCAT
GCTGGAGTTCTTCGCCCACCCTAGGGGGAGGCTAACTGAAACACGGAAGGAGACAATACCGGAAGGAACC
CGCGCTATGACGGCAATAAAAAGACAGAATAAAACGCACGGTGTTGGGTCGTTTGTTCATAAACGCGGGG
TTCGGTCCCAGGGCTGGCACTCTGTCGATACCCCACCGAGACCCCATTGGGGCCAATACGCCCGCGTTTC
TTCCTTTTCCCCACCCCACCCCCCAAGTTCGGGTGAAGGCCCAGGGCTCGCAGCCAACGTCGGGGCGGCA
GGCCCTGCCATAGCCTCAGGTTACTCATATATACTTTAGATTGATTTAAAACTTCATTTTTAATTTAAAA
GGATCTAGGTGAAGATCCTTTTTGATAATCTCATGACCAAAATCCCTTAACGTGAGTTTTCGTTCCACTG
AGCGTCAGACCCCGTAGAAAA
Features (pLannotate 1.2.2; 15 found; start..end, strand, type, name):
     16..604     +  rep_origin     ori: high-copy-number ColE1/pMB1/pBR322/pUC origin of replication
    779..1082    +  enhancer       CMV enhancer: human cytomegalovirus immediate early enhancer
   1083..1286    +  promoter       CMV promoter: human cytomegalovirus (CMV) immediate early promoter
   1331..2047    +  CDS            mEGFP: mEGFP is a basic (constitutively fluorescent) green fluorescent protein published in 2002, derived from Aequorea victoria. It has moderate acid sensitivity.
   2048..2068    +  misc_feature   MCS (fragment): multiple cloning site
   2069..3508    +  CDS            AKT1 (sequence withheld): AKT1_HUMAN - Also known as PKB, RAC. Experimental evidence at protein level: Swiss-Prot protein existence level 1. AKT1 is one of 3 closely related serine/threonine-protein kinases (AKT1, AKT2 and AKT3) called the AKT kinase, and which regulate many processes including metabolism, proliferation, cell survival, growth and angiogenesis (PubMed:15526160, PubMed:11882383, PubMed:21620960, PubMed:21432781). This is mediated through serine and/or threonine phosphorylation of a range of downstream substrates (PubMed:15526160, PubMed:11882383, PubMed:21620960, PubMed:21432781). Over 100 substrate cand
   3522..3606    +  CDS            large T antigen (fragment): large T antigen from SV40 (simian virus 40)
   3629..3750    +  polyA_signal   SV40 poly(A) signal: SV40 polyadenylation signal
   3784..4212    -  rep_origin     f1 ori (sequence partly withheld): f1 bacteriophage origin of replication; arrow indicates direction of (+) strand synthesis
   4239..4343    +  promoter       AmpR promoter: bla
   4345..4702    +  promoter       SV40 promoter: SV40 enhancer and early promoter
   4737..5531    +  CDS            NeoR/KanR: aminoglycoside phosphotransferase from Tn5; aph(3')-II (or nptII); confers resistance to neomycin, kanamycin, and G418 (Geneticin®)
   5552..5704    +  CDS            ble (fragment): BLE_KLEPN - Experimental evidence at protein level: Swiss-Prot protein existence level 1. Binding protein with a strong affinity to the bleomycin family of antibiotics. Binds to CL990; an antimitotic-antibiotic compound. From Klebsiella pneumoniae.
   5763..5810    +  polyA_signal   HSV TK poly(A) signal: herpes simplex virus thymidine kinase polyadenylation signal (Cole and Stacy, 1985)
   5901..5917    -  polyA_signal   bGH poly(A) signal (fragment): bovine growth hormone polyadenylation signal
