[The description below was written by a language model from this plasmid's Addgene catalogue record and pLannotate feature annotations shown in this document.]
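Description:
pEGFP-Akt1(WT) is a mammalian expression plasmid built on the pEGFP-C1 backbone that produces wild-type human AKT1 fused to a green fluorescent protein at its N-terminus. The sequenced record is about 6.1 kb. It is maintained in E. coli through a high-copy ColE1/pUC-type origin and selected with kanamycin. The single NeoR/KanR (Tn5 aminoglycoside phosphotransferase) gene sits behind tandem bacterial (bla) and SV40 early promoters and is followed by an HSV TK polyadenylation signal, so the same marker confers kanamycin resistance in bacteria and can support G418 selection in mammalian cells. An f1 origin is also present, a standard backbone element permitting single-stranded DNA production. The short fragments annotated as ble, SV40 large T antigen and bGH poly(A) appear to be backbone remnants or partial matches rather than functional parts.

The expression cassette consists of the human CMV immediate-early enhancer and promoter driving the fluorescent protein coding sequence, a short remnant of the multiple cloning site that serves as a linker, and then the full-length AKT1 open reading frame, terminated by the SV40 polyadenylation signal. The catalogue entry calls the tag eGFP, whereas the automated annotation matches it to mEGFP, the monomeric variant; the record does not resolve which label is exact. AKT1 (also called PKB) is a serine/threonine kinase regulating metabolism, proliferation, survival and growth. The fusion allows the kinase to be visualised in live or fixed transfected cells. Given the associated study on phosphoinositide engagement restricting Akt activity to cellular membranes, it plausibly serves as the wild-type reference for imaging Akt localisation and activity, although the record itself states only that it expresses the tagged protein.
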