Addgene plasmid #86637: pEGFP-Akt1(WT)
Purpose: Expresses eGFP-tagged human Akt1(WT)
Depositing lab: Thomas Leonard & Ivan Yudushkin. Depositing organization: Medical University of Vienna. Publication: PI(3,4,5)P3 Engagement Restricts Akt Activity to Cellular Membranes. Ebner M, Lucic I, Leonard TA, Yudushkin I. Mol Cell. 2017 Feb 2;65(3):416-431.e6. doi: 10.1016/j.molcel.2016.12.028. PubMed 28157504.
Backbone
  Vector backbone: pEGFP-C1
  Vector type: Mammalian Expression
Growth in bacteria
  Bacterial resistance: Kanamycin, 50 μg/mL
  Growth temperature: 37°C
  Growth strain: DH5alpha
  Copy number: High Copy
Gene/Insert
  Gene/Insert name: Akt1
  Species: H. sapiens (human)
  Entrez Gene: AKT1 (a.k.a. AKT, PKB, PKB-ALPHA, PRKBA, RAC, RAC-ALPHA)
Resource information
  A portion of this plasmid was derived from a plasmid made by: Thomas Leonard, MFPL, Vienna
Terms and licenses: Academic/Nonprofit Terms; Industry Terms: Not Available to Industry
How to cite: pEGFP-Akt1(WT) was a gift from Thomas Leonard & Ivan Yudushkin (Addgene plasmid # 86637 ; http://n2t.net/addgene:86637 ; RRID:Addgene_86637)
